Addgene plasmid #143655: TFORF2886
Purpose: Lentiviral vector for overexpressing transcription factor ORFs with unique 24-bp barcodes. Barcodes facilitate identification of transcription factors in pooled screens.
Depositing lab: Feng Zhang. Depositing organization: Broad Institute. Publication: A transcription factor atlas of directed differentiation. Joung J, Ma S, Tay T, Geiger-Schuller KR, Kirchgatterer PC, Verdine VK, Guo B, Arias-Garcia MA, Allen WE, Singh A, Kuksenko O, Abudayyeh OO, Gootenberg JS, Fu Z, Macrae RK, Buenrostro JD, Regev A, Zhang F. Cell. 2023 Jan 5;186(1):209-229.e26. doi: 10.1016/j.cell.2022.11.026. PubMed 36608654.
Backbone
  Vector backbone: pLX_TRC317
  Backbone manufacturer: Broad Institute Genetic Perturbation Platform
  Backbone size w/o insert (bp): 8264
  Vector type: Mammalian Expression, Lentiviral
  Selectable markers: Puromycin
Growth in bacteria
  Bacterial resistance: Ampicillin, 100 μg/mL
  Growth temperature: 37°C
  Growth strain: NEB Stable
  Copy number: High Copy
Gene/Insert
  Gene/Insert name: GLI3
  Species: H. sapiens (human)
  Insert size (bp): 4844
  Entrez Gene: GLI3 (a.k.a. ACLS, GCPS, GLI3-190, GLI3FL, PAP-A, PAPA, PAPA1, PAPB, PHS, PPDIV)
  Promoter: EF1a
  Cloning method: Unknown
  Sequencing primers: 5′ GGGTGGAGACTGAAGTTAGGCCAG; 3′ CACATAGCGTAAAAGGAGCAACATAG
Terms and licenses: Academic/Nonprofit Terms; Industry Terms: Not Available to Industry
Depositor comments: NM_000168,ENST00000395925 . The transcription factor ORF portion of this plasmid was synthesized by Genewiz. Please test multiple small colonies in case of plasmid recombination. To make this collection available in a timely manner, a portion of this collection was not fully sequenced by Addgene. If an Addgene verified full plasmid sequence is not available, please contact us prior to placing an order to request the full sequence.
How to cite: TFORF2886 was a gift from Feng Zhang (Addgene plasmid # 143655 ; http://n2t.net/addgene:143655 ; RRID:Addgene_143655)
