[The description below was written by a language model from this plasmid's Addgene catalogue record and pLannotate feature annotations shown in this document.]
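Description:
TFORF2886 is a lentiviral mammalian expression plasmid built on the pLX_TRC317 backbone, one member of a large barcoded collection of transcription factor open reading frames. It carries human GLI3, a zinc-finger effector of the sonic hedgehog pathway that can act as a transcriptional activator in its full-length form or as a repressor when C-terminally truncated. The synthesized ORF is placed directly downstream of the strong constitutive EF-1α promoter and followed by a WPRE, which enhances transcript stability and expression. According to the catalogue entry, each construct in the series also contains a unique 24-bp barcode so that the transcription factor can be identified by sequencing in pooled screens. The barcode is not annotated as its own feature in the table, so its exact position is not stated.

The viral framework is a third-generation, self-inactivating design: an RSV promoter drives a truncated HIV-1 5' LTR, followed by the Ψ packaging signal, a gag fragment, the RRE for Rev-dependent export, a cPPT/CTS, and a ΔU3 3' LTR that silences LTR promoter activity after integration. Upstream of the EF-1α cassette, an SV40 early promoter drives puromycin N-acetyltransferase, allowing selection of transduced cells. In bacteria, the plasmid is maintained through a high-copy ColE1/pUC-type origin and ampicillin resistance, and an f1 origin is also present. The depositor notes that the plasmid can recombine during propagation, which is typical of LTR-containing vectors with a large insert. The construct is intended for GLI3 overexpression, individually or within pooled screens of transcription factor-driven cell differentiation.
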