Features (pLannotate 1.2.2; 31 found; start..end, strand, type, name):
      5..231     +  promoter       RSV promoter: Rous sarcoma virus enhancer/promoter
    232..412     +  LTR            5' LTR (truncated): truncated 5' long terminal repeat (LTR) from HIV-1
    459..584     +  misc_feature   HIV-1 Ψ: packaging signal of human immunodeficiency virus type 1
    568..931     +  CDS            HIV-1 gag (fragment): gag protein from human immunodeficiency virus 1; gag
   1077..1310    +  misc_feature   RRE: The Rev response element (RRE) of HIV-1 allows for Rev-dependent mRNA export from the nucleus to the cytoplasm.
   1687..1713    +  CDS            Rev (fragment): human immunodeficiency virus 1 (HIV-1) Rev protein; rev; enhances nuclear export of unspliced and incompletely spliced viral mRNAs
   1720..1743    +  promoter       SV40 promoter (fragment): SV40 early promoter
   1744..1815    +  promoter       SV40 promoter (fragment): SV40 enhancer and early promoter
   1839..1974    +  rep_origin     SV40 ori: SV40 origin of replication
   2020..2616    +  CDS            PuroR (fragment): puromycin N-acetyltransferase; pac from Streptomyces; confers resistance to puromycin
   2665..2782    +  misc_feature   cPPT/CTS: central polypurine tract and central termination sequence of HIV-1
   2847..2913    +  CDS            small t antigen (fragment): SV40 (simian virus 40) small t antigen
   2920..4098    +  promoter       EF-1α promoter: strong constitutive promoter for human elongation factor EF-1α
   4115..8854    +  CDS            GLI3: GLI3_HUMAN - Experimental evidence at protein level: Swiss-Prot protein existence level 1. Has a dual function as a transcriptional activator and a repressor of the sonic hedgehog (Shh) pathway, and plays a role in limb development. The full-length GLI3 form (GLI3FL) after phosphorylation and nuclear translocation, acts as an activator (GLI3A) while GLI3R, its C-terminally truncated form, acts as a repressor. A proper balance between the GLI3 activator and the repressor GLI3R, rather than the repressor gradient itself or the activator/repressor ratio gradient, specifies limb digit number and i
   8870..8923    +  promoter       U6 promoter (fragment): RNA polymerase III promoter for human U6 snRNA
   8965..9553    +  misc_feature   WPRE: woodchuck hepatitis virus posttranscriptional regulatory element
   9604..9623    +  misc_feature   cPPT/CTS (fragment): central polypurine tract and central termination sequence of HIV-1
   9625..9858    +  LTR            3' LTR (ΔU3): self-inactivating 3' long terminal repeat (LTR) from HIV-1
   9936..10057   +  polyA_signal   SV40 poly(A) signal: SV40 polyadenylation signal
  10097..10232   +  rep_origin     SV40 ori: SV40 origin of replication
  10253..10271   -  promoter       T7 promoter: promoter for bacteriophage T7 RNA polymerase
  10279..10434   +  CDS            lacZα (fragment): LacZα fragment of β-galactosidase; lacZ fragment
  10439..10867   +  rep_origin     f1 ori (sequence partly withheld): f1 bacteriophage origin of replication; arrow indicates direction of (+) strand synthesis
  10920..11024   +  promoter       AmpR promoter: bla
  11025..11885   +  CDS            AmpR: β-lactamase; bla; confers resistance to ampicillin, carbenicillin, and related antibiotics
  12056..12644   +  rep_origin     ori: high-copy-number ColE1/pMB1/pBR322/pUC origin of replication
  12827..12919   +  CDS            lacI (fragment): lac repressor; lacI; The lac repressor binds to the lac operator to inhibit transcription in E. coli. This inhibition can be relieved by adding lactose or isopropyl-β-D-thiogalactopyranoside (IPTG).
  12932..12953   +  protein_bind   CAP binding site: CAP binding activates transcription in the presence of cAMP. E. coli catabolite activator protein
  12968..12998   +  promoter       lac promoter: promoter for the E. coli lac operon
  13002..13024   +  protein_bind   lac operator (fragment): The lac repressor binds to the lac operator to inhibit transcription in E. coli. This inhibition can be relieved by adding lactose or isopropyl-β-D-thiogalactopyranoside (IPTG). lac repressor encoded by lacI
  13067..13085   +  promoter       T3 promoter: promoter for bacteriophage T3 RNA polymerase
>Addgene plasmid #143655 | TFORF2886 | addgene full sequence | sequence record 430148 | Addgene NGS Result
TTAATGTAGTCTTATGCAATACTCTTGTAGTCTTGCAACATGGTAACGATGAGTTAGCAACATGCCTTAC
AAGGAGAGAAAAAGCACCGTGCATGCCGATTGGTGGAAGTAAGGTGGTACGATCGTGCCTTATTAGGAAG
GCAACAGACGGGTCTGACATGGATTGGACGAACCACTGAATTGCCGCATTGCAGAGATATTGTATTTAAG
TGCCTAGCTCGATACATAAACGGGTCTCTCTGGTTAGACCAGATCTGAGCCTGGGAGCTCTCTGGCTAAC
TAGGGAACCCACTGCTTAAGCCTCAATAAAGCTTGCCTTGAGTGCTTCAAGTAGTGTGTGCCCGTCTGTT
GTGTGACTCTGGTAACTAGAGATCCCTCAGACCCTTTTAGTCAGTGTGGAAAATCTCTAGCAGTGGCGCC
CGAACAGGGACTTGAAAGCGAAAGGGAAACCAGAGGAGCTCTCTCGACGCAGGACTCGGCTTGCTGAAGC
GCGCACGGCAAGAGGCGAGGGGCGGCGACTGGTGAGTACGCCAAAAATTTTGACTAGCGGAGGCTAGAAG
GAGAGAGATGGGTGCGAGAGCGTCAGTATTAAGCGGGGGAGAATTAGATCGCGATGGGAAAAAATTCGGT
TAAGGCCAGGGGGAAAGAAAAAATATAAATTAAAACATATAGTATGGGCAAGCAGGGAGCTAGAACGATT
CGCAGTTAATCCTGGCCTGTTAGAAACATCAGAAGGCTGTAGACAAATACTGGGACAGCTACAACCATCC
CTTCAGACAGGATCAGAAGAACTTAGATCATTATATAATACAGTAGCAACCCTCTATTGTGTGCATCAAA
GGATAGAGATAAAAGACACCAAGGAAGCTTTAGACAAGATAGAGGAAGAGCAAAACAAAAGTAAGACCAC
CGCACAGCAAGCGGCCGCTGATCTTCAGACCTGGAGGAGGAGATATGAGGGACAATTGGAGAAGTGAATT
ATATAAATATAAAGTAGTAAAAATTGAACCATTAGGAGTAGCACCCACCAAGGCAAAGAGAAGAGTGGTG
CAGAGAGAAAAAAGAGCAGTGGGAATAGGAGCTTTGTTCCTTGGGTTCTTGGGAGCAGCAGGAAGCACTA
TGGGCGCAGCGTCAATGACGCTGACGGTACAGGCCAGACAATTATTGTCTGGTATAGTGCAGCAGCAGAA
CAATTTGCTGAGGGCTATTGAGGCGCAACAGCATCTGTTGCAACTCACAGTCTGGGGCATCAAGCAGCTC
CAGGCAAGAATCCTGGCTGTGGAAAGATACCTAAAGGATCAACAGCTCCTGGGGATTTGGGGTTGCTCTG
GAAAACTCATTTGCACCACTGCTGTGCCTTGGAATGCTAGTTGGAGTAATAAATCTCTGGAACAGATTTG
GAATCACACGACCTGGATGGAGTGGGACAGAGAAATTAACAATTACACAAGCTTAATACACTCCTTAATT
GAAGAATCGCAAAACCAGCAAGAAAAGAATGAACAAGAATTATTGGAATTAGATAAATGGGCAAGTTTGT
GGAATTGGTTTAACATAACAAATTGGCTGTGGTATATAAAATTATTCATAATGATAGTAGGAGGCTTGGT
AGGTTTAAGAATAGTTTTTGCTGTACTTTCTATAGTGAATAGAGTTAGGCAGGGATATTCACCATTATCG
TTTCAGACCCACCTCCCAACCCCGAGGGGACCCATGCATTGCATCTCAATTAGTCAGCAACCAGGTGTGG
AAAGTCCCCAGGCTCCCCAGCAGGCAGAAGTATGCAAAGCATGCGTCTCAATTAGTCAGCAACCATAGTC
CCGCCCCTAACTCCGCCCATCCCGCCCCTAACTCCGCCCAGTTCCGCCCATTCTCCGCCCCATGGCTGAC
TAATTTTTTTTATTTATGCAGAGGCCGAGGCCGCCTCGGCCTCTGAGCTATTCCAGAAGTAGTGAGGAGG
CTTTTTTGGAGGCCTAGGCTTTTGCAAAAAGCTTTCTAGAGGTACCACCGGAGCTTACCATGACCGAGTA
CAAGCCCACGGTGCGCCTCGCCACCCGCGACGACGTCCCCAGGGCCGTACGCACCCTCGCCGCCGCGTTC
GCCGACTACCCCGCCACGCGCCACACCGTCGATCCGGACCGCCACATCGAGCGGGTCACCGAGCTGCAAG
AACTCTTCCTCACGCGCGTCGGGCTCGACATCGGCAAGGTGTGGGTCGCGGACGACGGCGCCGCCGTGGC
GGTCTGGACCACGCCGGAGAGCGTCGAAGCGGGGGCGGTGTTCGCCGAGATCGGCCCGCGCATGGCCGAG
TTGAGCGGTTCCCGGCTGGCCGCGCAGCAACAGATGGAAGGCCTCCTGGCGCCGCACCGGCCCAAGGAGC
CCGCGTGGTTCCTGGCCACCGTCGGCGTCTCGCCCGACCACCAGGGCAAGGGTCTGGGCAGCGCCGTCGT
GCTCCCCGGAGTGGAGGCGGCCGAGCGCGCCGGGGTGCCCGCCTTCCTGGAGACCTCCGCGCCCCGCAAC
CTCCCCTTCTACGAGCGGCTCGGCTTCACCGTCACCGCCGACGTCGAGGTGCCCGAAGGACCGCGCACCT
GGTGCATGACCCGCAAGCCCGGTGCCAGTTAACGAATTCTAGATCTTGAGACAAATGGCAGTATTCATCC
ACAATTTTAAAAGAAAAGGGGGGATTGGGGGGTACAGTGCAGGGGAAAGAATAGTAGACATAATAGCAAC
AGACATACAAACTAAAGAATTACAAAAACAAATTACAAAAATTCAAAATTTTCGGGTTTATTACAGGGAC
AGCAGAGATCCACTTTGGCGCCGGCTCGAGGCCTGCAGGTGCAAAGATGGATAAAGTTTTAAACAGAGAG
GAATCTTTGCAGCTAATGGACCTTCTAGGTCTTGAAAGGAGTGGGAATTGGCTCCGGTGCCCGTCAGTGG
GCAGAGCGCACATCGCCCACAGTCCCCGAGAAGTTGGGGGGAGGGGTCGGCAATTGAACCGGTGCCTAGA
GAAGGTGGCGCGGGGTAAACTGGGAAAGTGATGTCGTGTACTGGCTCCGCCTTTTTCCCGAGGGTGGGGG
AGAACCGTATATAAGTGCAGTAGTCGCCGTGAACGTTCTTTTTCGCAACGGGTTTGCCGCCAGAACACAG
GTAAGTGCCGTGTGTGGTTCCCGCGGGCCTGGCCTCTTTACGGGTTATGGCCCTTGCGTGCCTTGAATTA
CTTCCACCTGGCTGCAGTACGTGATTCTTGATCCCGAGCTTCGGGTTGGAAGTGGGTGGGAGAGTTCGAG
GCCTTGCGCTTAAGGAGCCCCTTCGCCTCGTGCTTGAGTTGAGGCCTGGCCTGGGCGCTGGGGCCGCCGC
GTGCGAATCTGGTGGCACCTTCGCGCCTGTCTCGCTGCTTTCGATAAGTCTCTAGCCATTTAAAATTTTT
GATGACCTGCTGCGACGCTTTTTTTCTGGCAAGATAGTCTTGTAAATGCGGGCCAAGATCTGCACACTGG
TATTTCGGTTTTTGGGGCCGCGGGCGGCGACGGGGCCCGTGCGTCCCAGCGCACATGTTCGGCGAGGCGG
GGCCTGCGAGCGCGGCCACCGAGAATCGGACGGGGGTAGTCTCAAGCTGGCCGGCCTGCTCTGGTGCCTG
GCCTCGCGCCGCCGTGTATCGCCCCGCCCTGGGCGGCAAGGCTGGCCCGGTCGGCACCAGTTGCGTGAGC
GGAAAGATGGCCGCTTCCCGGCCCTGCTGCAGGGAGCTCAAAATGGAGGACGCGGCGCTCGGGAGAGCGG
GCGGGTGAGTCACCCACACAAAGGAAAAGGGCCTTTCCGTCCTCAGCCGTCGCTTCATGTGACTCCACGG
AGTACCGGGCGCCGTCCAGGCACCTCGATTAGTTCTCGAGCTTTTGGAGTACGTCGTCTTTAGGTTGGGG
GGAGGGGTTTTATGCGATGGAGTTTCCCCACACTGAGTGGGTGGAGACTGAAGTTAGGCCAGCTTGGCAC
TTGATGTAATTCTCCTTGGAATTTGCCCTTTTTGAGTTTGGATCTTGGTTCATTCTCAAGCCTCAGACAG
TGGTTCAAAGTTTTTTTCTTCCATTTCAGGTGTCGTGAGGCTAGCACCGCCACCATGGAGGCCCAGTCCC
ACAGCTCCACGACCACTGAAAAGAAAAAAGTTGAGAATTCCATAGTGAAGTGCTCCACTCGAACAGATGT
GAGCGAGAAAGCCGTTGCCTCCAGCACCACTTCTAATGAGGATGAAAGTCCTGGACAGACTTATCACAGA
GAGAGAAGAAACGCAATCACTATGCAGCCACAGAATGTCCAGGGGCTCAGCAAAGTCAGTGAGGAACCTT
CAACATCGAGTGACGAGAGGGCCTCATTGATCAAGAAAGAGATCCATGGGTCCCTGCCACACGTGGCGGA
GCCCTCTGTGCCGTACCGCGGGACGGTGTTTGCCATGGACCCCAGGAATGGTTACATGGAGCCCCACTAC
CACCCTCCTCATCTTTTCCCTGCCTTCCATCCTCCTGTACCAATTGATGCCAGACATCATGAGGGCCGTT
ACCATTACGATCCATCTCCGATTCCTCCATTGCATATGACTTCCGCCTTATCTAGTAGCCCTACGTATCC
GGACCTGCCCTTCATTAGGATCTCCCCACACCGGAACCCCACTGCTGCTTCCGAGTCTCCCTTCAGCCCT
CCACATCCCTACATTAATCCCTACATGGACTATATCCGCTCCTTGCACAGCAGCCCATCGCTCTCCATGA
TCTCAGCAACCCGTGGGCTGAGCCCTACAGATGCGCCCCATGCAGGAGTCAGCCCAGCAGAATACTATCA
TCAGATGGCCCTGCTAACTGGCCAGCGCAGCCCCTATGCAGACATTATTCCCTCAGCTGCCACCGCCGGC
ACGGGGGCCATCCACATGGAATATCTTCATGCTATGGATAGCACCAGATTCTCCAGCCCCAGGCTGTCAG
CCAGGCCGAGCCGAAAACGTACACTGTCCATATCACCACTCTCCGATCATAGCTTTGACCTTCAGACCAT
GATAAGGACGTCTCCCAACTCCTTGGTCACGATTCTCAATAATTCCCGTAGCAGCTCTTCAGCAAGTGGC
TCCTATGGTCACTTATCTGCAAGTGCAATCAGCCCTGCCTTGAGCTTCACCTACTCTTCCGCGCCCGTCT
CTCTCCACATGCATCAGCAGATCCTAAGCCGACAACAGAGCTTAGGTTCAGCCTTTGGACACAGCCCTCC
ACTCATCCACCCTGCCCCAACTTTTCCAACACAGAGGCCTATTCCAGGGATCCCTACGGTTCTGAACCCC
GTCCAGGTCAGCTCCGGCCCTTCTGAGTCCTCACAGAACAAGCCCACGAGTGAGTCTGCAGTGAGCAGCA
CTGGTGACCCGATGCACAACAAGAGGTCCAAGATCAAACCCGATGAAGACCTCCCCAGCCCAGGGGCTCG
GGGGCAGCAGGAACAGCCCGAAGGAACAACCCTTGTCAAGGAGGAAGGGGACAAAGATGAAAGCAAACAG
GAGCCTGAAGTCATCTATGAGACAAACTGCCACTGGGAAGGCTGCGCGAGGGAGTTCGACACCCAAGAGC
AGCTTGTGCACCATATAAATAACGACCATATTCATGGAGAGAAGAAGGAGTTCGTGTGCAGGTGGCTGGA
CTGCTCAAGAGAGCAGAAACCCTTCAAAGCCCAGTATATGTTGGTAGTGCATATGAGAAGACACACGGGC
GAGAAGCCTCACAAATGCACTTTTGAAGGTTGCACAAAGGCCTACTCGAGACTAGAAAACTTGAAAACAC
ACTTGAGATCTCACACTGGAGAGAAACCATACGTCTGTGAGCACGAAGGTTGCAACAAGGCTTTCTCAAA
TGCCTCTGATCGCGCCAAACACCAAAACAGAACGCATTCCAATGAGAAACCATATGTGTGCAAAATCCCA
GGCTGCACTAAGCGTTACACAGACCCAAGCTCCCTCCGGAAACATGTGAAGACAGTGCATGGCCCAGAGG
CTCATGTCACCAAGAAGCAGCGAGGGGACATCCATCCTCGGCCGCCACCCCCGAGAGATTCCGGCAGCCA
TTCACAGTCCAGGTCGCCTGGCCGACCGACTCAGGGAGCCCTTGGTGAGCAGCAGGACCTCAGCAACACT
ACCTCAAAGCGGGAAGAATGCCTCCAGGTGAAAACCGTCAAGGCAGAGAAGCCAATGACATCTCAGCCAA
GCCCTGGTGGTCAGTCTTCATGCAGCAGCCAACAGTCCCCCATCAGCAACTATTCCAACAGTGGGCTCGA
GCTTCCTCTGACCGATGGAGGTAGTATAGGAGACCTCAGTGCCATCGATGAAACCCCAATCATGGACTCA
ACCATTTCCACTGCAACCACAGCCCTTGCTTTGCAAGCCAGGAGAAACCCGGCAGGGACCAAATGGATGG
AGCACGTAAAACTAGAAAGGCTAAAACAAGTGAATGGAATGTTTCCGCGACTGAACCCCATTCTACCCCC
TAAAGCCCCTGCGGTCTCTCCTCTCATAGGAAATGGCACACAGTCCAACAACACCTGCAGCTTGGGTGGG
CCCATGACGCTTCTCCCGGGCAGAAGCGACCTCTCTGGGGTGGACGTCACTATGCTGAACATGCTCAACA
GAAGGGACAGCAGCGCCAGCACCATCAGCTCGGCCTACCTGAGCAGCCGCCGCTCCTCAGGGATCTCGCC
CTGCTTCTCCAGCCGCCGCTCCAGCGAGGCGTCACAGGCCGAGGGCCGGCCGCAGAACGTGAGCGTGGCC
GACTCCTACGACCCCATCTCCACCGACGCCTCGCGCCGCTCCAGCGAAGCCAGCCAGAGCGACGGCCTGC
CCAGCCTGCTCAGCCTCACGCCCGCCCAGCAGTACCGCCTCAAGGCCAAGTACGCGGCTGCCACAGGAGG
GCCGCCGCCGACGCCCCTGCCCAACATGGAGAGGATGAGCCTGAAGACGCGCCTGGCGCTGCTCGGGGAT
GCCCTCGAGCCTGGCGTGGCCCTGCCTCCAGTTCATGCCCCGAGGAGGTGCAGCGACGGGGGAGCCCACG
GCTACGGGCGGCGCCACCTGCAGCCGCACGATGCGCCGGGCCACGGCGTGAGGAGGGCCAGCGACCCGGT
GCGGACAGGCTCCGAGGGCCTGGCCCTGCCTCGTGTGCCGCGCTTCAGCAGCCTCAGCAGCTGCAACCCC
CCGGCGATGGCCACGTCCGCGGAGAAGCGCAGTCTCGTGCTTCAGAATTACACGCGGCCCGAGGGCGGCC
AGTCCCGAAACTTCCACTCGTCCCCCTGTCCTCCCAGCATCACCGAGAACGTCACCCTGGAGTCCCTGAC
CATGGACGCTGATGCCAACCTGAACGATGAGGATTTCCTGCCGGACGACGTGGTGCAGTATTTAAATTCC
CAGAACCAAGCAGGGTACGAGCAGCACTTCCCCAGCGCCCTCCCGGACGACAGCAAAGTGCCCCACGGGC
CCGGTGACTTTGACGCGCCCGGGCTGCCAGACAGCCACGCTGGCCAGCAGTTCCATGCCCTCGAGCAGCC
CTGCCCCGAGGGCAGCAAAACCGACCTGCCCATTCAGTGGAACGAAGTCAGCTCCGGAAGCGCCGACCTG
TCCTCCTCCAAGCTCAAGTGTGGGCCGCGGCCCGCTGTGCCGCAGACTCGCGCCTTTGGGTTCTGCAACG
GCATGGTCGTCCACCCGCAGAACCCCTTGAGGAGCGGGCCTGCTGGGGGCTATCAGACCCTCGGGGAGAA
CAGCAACCCCTACGGTGGCCCAGAGCACTTGATGCTCCACAACAGCCCCGGAAGTGGCACCAGTGGAAAC
GCCTTCCATGAACAGCCCTGTAAGGCCCCGCAGTATGGGAACTGTCTCAACAGGCAGCCAGTGGCCCCTG
GTGCACTCGACGGTGCCTGTGGTGCCGGGATTCAAGCCTCAAAGCTGAAGAGCACCCCCATGCAAGGGAG
CGGGGGCCAGCTGAATTTCGGCCTGCCGGTAGCGCCAAATGAGTCAGCTGGCAGCATGGTGAATGGCATG
CAGAACCAGGACCCAGTGGGACAGGGGTACCTGGCTCACCAGCTCCTCGGCGACAGCATGCAGCACCCGG
GGGCAGGCCGCCCCGGTCAGCAGATGCTTGGGCAGATTAGTGCTACCTCACACATCAACATCTACCAAGG
GCCAGAGAGCTGCCTGCCAGGGGCTCACGGCATGGGCAGCCAGCCGTCAAGCTTGGCAGTTGTCAGGGGC
TACCAGCCATGTGCCAGCTTTGGGGGCAGCAGGCGCCAGGCTATGCCGAGGGACAGCCTTGCTCTGCAGT
CAGGACAGCTCAGTGACACAAGTCAGACCTGCAGGGTGAATGGTATCAAGATGGAGATGAAAGGGCAGCC
CCATCCGCTGTGCTCTAATCTGCAGAATTACTCTGGTCAGTTCTATGACCAAACCGTGGGCTTCAGTCAG
CAAGACACGAAAGCTGGTTCATTCTCTATTTCAGACGCCAGCTGCCTGCTACAGGGGACCAGCGCCAAAA
ACTCTGAGTTACTTTCCCCAGGTGCTAATCAGGTGACAAGCACAGTGGACAGCCTCGACAGCCATGACCT
GGAAGGGGTACAGATTGACTTCGATGCCATCATAGACGATGGGGACCACTCCAGCCTGATGTCGGGGGCC
CTGAGCCCAAGTATCATTCAGAACCTTTCCCATAGCTCCTCCCGCCTCACCACGCCTCGGGCGTCCCTCC
CATTCCCAGCGCTGTCCATGAGCACCACCAACATGGCTATCGGGGACATGAGTTCTTTGCTGACCTCCCT
AGCGGAAGAAAGCAAATTCCTTGCAGTTATGCAATAGTAATGAACTAGTCCGTAACTTGAAAGTATTTCG
ATTTCTTGGCTTTATATATCTTGTGGAAAGGACGACACAATTGCCATAATCGGAACTGTACGCGTTAAGT
CGACAATCAACCTCTGGATTACAAAATTTGTGAAAGATTGACTGGTATTCTTAACTATGTTGCTCCTTTT
ACGCTATGTGGATACGCTGCTTTAATGCCTTTGTATCATGCTATTGCTTCCCGTATGGCTTTCATTTTCT
CCTCCTTGTATAAATCCTGGTTGCTGTCTCTTTATGAGGAGTTGTGGCCCGTTGTCAGGCAACGTGGCGT
GGTGTGCACTGTGTTTGCTGACGCAACCCCCACTGGTTGGGGCATTGCCACCACCTGTCAGCTCCTTTCC
GGGACTTTCGCTTTCCCCCTCCCTATTGCCACGGCGGAACTCATCGCCGCCTGCCTTGCCCGCTGCTGGA
CAGGGGCTCGGCTGTTGGGCACTGACAATTCCGTGGTGTTGTCGGGGAAATCATCGTCCTTTCCTTGGCT
GCTCGCCTGTGTTGCCACCTGGATTCTGCGCGGGACGTCCTTCTGCTACGTCCCTTCGGCCCTCAATCCA
GCGGACCTTCCTTCCCGCGGCCTGCTGCCGGCTCTGCGGCCTCTTCCGCGTCTTCGCCTTCGCCCTCAGA
CGAGTCGGATCTCCCTTTGGGCCGCCTCCCCGCGTCGACTTTAAGACCAATGACTTACAAGGCAGCTGTA
GATCTTAGCCACTTTTTAAAAGAAAAGGGGGGACTGGAAGGGCTAATTCACTCCCAACGAAGACAAGATC
TGCTTTTTGCTTGTACTGGGTCTCTCTGGTTAGACCAGATCTGAGCCTGGGAGCTCTCTGGCTAACTAGG
GAACCCACTGCTTAAGCCTCAATAAAGCTTGCCTTGAGTGCTTCAAGTAGTGTGTGCCCGTCTGTTGTGT
GACTCTGGTAACTAGAGATCCCTCAGACCCTTTTAGTCAGTGTGGAAAATCTCTAGCAGTACGTATAGTA
GTTCATGTCATCTTATTATTCAGTATTTATAACTTGCAAAGAAATGAATATCAGAGAGTGAGAGGAACTT
GTTTATTGCAGCTTATAATGGTTACAAATAAAGCAATAGCATCACAAATTTCACAAATAAAGCATTTTTT
TCACTGCATTCTAGTTGTGGTTTGTCCAAACTCATCAATGTATCTTATCATGTCTGGCTCTAGCTATCCC
GCCCCTAACTCCGCCCATCCCGCCCCTAACTCCGCCCAGTTCCGCCCATTCTCCGCCCCATGGCTGACTA
ATTTTTTTTATTTATGCAGAGGCCGAGGCCGCCTCGGCCTCTGAGCTATTCCAGAAGTAGTGAGGAGGCT
TTTTTGGAGGCCTAGGGACGTACCCAATTCGCCCTATAGTGAGTCGTATTACGCGCGCTCACTGGCCGTC
GTTTTACAACGTCGTGACTGGGAAAACCCTGGCGTTACCCAACTTAATCGCCTTGCAGCACATCCCCCTT
TCGCCAGCTGGCGTAATAGCGAAGAGGCCCGCACCGATCGCCCTTCCCAACAGTTGCGCAGCCTGAATGG
CGAATGGG
[124 nt withheld, positions 10439-10562]
C
[91 nt withheld, positions 10564-10654]
A
[49 nt withheld, positions 10656-10704]
CCTTTGACGTTGGAGTCCACGTTCTTT
[37 nt withheld, positions 10732-10768]
ACCCTATCTCGGTCTATTCTTTTGATTTATAAGGGATTTTGCCGATTTCGGCCTATTGGTTAAAAAATGA
GCTGATTTAACAAAAATTTAACGCGAATTTTAACAAAATATTAACGCTTACAATTTAGGTGGCACTTTTC
GGGGAAATGTGCGCGGAACCCCTATTTGTTTATTTTTCTAAATACATTCAAATATGTATCCGCTCATGAG
ACAATAACCCTGATAAATGCTTCAATAATATTGAAAAAGGAAGAGTATGAGTATTCAACATTTCCGTGTC
GCCCTTATTCCCTTTTTTGCGGCATTTTGCCTTCCTGTTTTTGCTCACCCAGAAACGCTGGTGAAAGTAA
AAGATGCTGAAGATCAGTTGGGTGCACGAGTGGGTTACATCGAACTGGATCTCAACAGCGGTAAGATCCT
TGAGAGTTTTCGCCCCGAAGAACGTTTTCCAATGATGAGCACTTTTAAAGTTCTGCTATGTGGCGCGGTA
TTATCCCGTATTGACGCCGGGCAAGAGCAACTCGGTCGCCGCATACACTATTCTCAGAATGACTTGGTTG
AGTACTCACCAGTCACAGAAAAGCATCTTACGGATGGCATGACAGTAAGAGAATTATGCAGTGCTGCCAT
AACCATGAGTGATAACACTGCGGCCAACTTACTTCTGACAACGATCGGAGGACCGAAGGAGCTAACCGCT
TTTTTGCACAACATGGGGGATCATGTAACTCGCCTTGATCGTTGGGAACCGGAGCTGAATGAAGCCATAC
CAAACGACGAGCGTGACACCACGATGCCTGTAGCAATGGCAACAACGTTGCGCAAACTATTAACTGGCGA
ACTACTTACTCTAGCTTCCCGGCAACAATTAATAGACTGGATGGAGGCGGATAAAGTTGCAGGACCACTT
CTGCGCTCGGCCCTTCCGGCTGGCTGGTTTATTGCTGATAAATCTGGAGCCGGTGAGCGTGGGTCTCGCG
GTATCATTGCAGCACTGGGGCCAGATGGTAAGCCCTCCCGTATCGTAGTTATCTACACGACGGGGAGTCA
GGCAACTATGGATGAACGAAATAGACAGATCGCTGAGATAGGTGCCTCACTGATTAAGCATTGGTAACTG
TCAGACCAAGTTTACTCATATATACTTTAGATTGATTTAAAACTTCATTTTTAATTTAAAAGGATCTAGG
TGAAGATCCTTTTTGATAATCTCATGACCAAAATCCCTTAACGTGAGTTTTCGTTCCACTGAGCGTCAGA
CCCCGTAGAAAAGATCAAAGGATCTTCTTGAGATCCTTTTTTTCTGCGCGTAATCTGCTGCTTGCAAACA
AAAAAACCACCGCTACCAGCGGTGGTTTGTTTGCCGGATCAAGAGCTACCAACTCTTTTTCCGAAGGTAA
CTGGCTTCAGCAGAGCGCAGATACCAAATACTGTTCTTCTAGTGTAGCCGTAGTTAGGCCACCACTTCAA
GAACTCTGTAGCACCGCCTACATACCTCGCTCTGCTAATCCTGTTACCAGTGGCTGCTGCCAGTGGCGAT
AAGTCGTGTCTTACCGGGTTGGACTCAAGACGATAGTTACCGGATAAGGCGCAGCGGTCGGGCTGAACGG
GGGGTTCGTGCACACAGCCCAGCTTGGAGCGAACGACCTACACCGAACTGAGATACCTACAGCGTGAGCT
ATGAGAAAGCGCCACGCTTCCCGAAGGGAGAAAGGCGGACAGGTATCCGGTAAGCGGCAGGGTCGGAACA
GGAGAGCGCACGAGGGAGCTTCCAGGGGGAAACGCCTGGTATCTTTATAGTCCTGTCGGGTTTCGCCACC
TCTGACTTGAGCGTCGATTTTTGTGATGCTCGTCAGGGGGGCGGAGCCTATGGAAAAACGCCAGCAACGC
GGCCTTTTTACGGTTCCTGGCCTTTTGCTGGCCTTTTGCTCACATGTTCTTTCCTGCGTTATCCCCTGAT
TCTGTGGATAACCGTATTACCGCCTTTGAGTGAGCTGATACCGCTCGCCGCAGCCGAACGACCGAGCGCA
GCGAGTCAGTGAGCGAGGAAGCGGAAGAGCGCCCAATACGCAAACCGCCTCTCCCCGCGCGTTGGCCGAT
TCATTAATGCAGCTGGCACGACAGGTTTCCCGACTGGAAAGCGGGCAGTGAGCGCAACGCAATTAATGTG
AGTTAGCTCACTCATTAGGCACCCCAGGCTTTACACTTTATGCTTCCGGCTCGTATGTTGTGTGGAATTG
TGAGCGGATAACAATTTCACACAGGAAACAGCTATGACCATGATTACGCCAAGCGCGCAATTAACCCTCA
CTAAAGGGAACAAAAGCTGGAGCTGCAAGC
