>Addgene plasmid #143655 | TFORF2886 | depositor partial sequence | sequence record 283095 | Insert
ACCGCCACCATGGAGGCCCAGTCCCACAGCTCCACGACCACTGAAAAGAAAAAAGTTGAGAATTCCATAG
TGAAGTGCTCCACTCGAACAGATGTGAGCGAGAAAGCCGTTGCCTCCAGCACCACTTCTAATGAGGATGA
AAGTCCTGGACAGACTTATCACAGAGAGAGAAGAAACGCAATCACTATGCAGCCACAGAATGTCCAGGGG
CTCAGCAAAGTCAGTGAGGAACCTTCAACATCGAGTGACGAGAGGGCCTCATTGATCAAGAAAGAGATCC
ATGGGTCCCTGCCACACGTGGCGGAGCCCTCTGTGCCGTACCGCGGGACGGTGTTTGCCATGGACCCCAG
GAATGGTTACATGGAGCCCCACTACCACCCTCCTCATCTTTTCCCTGCCTTCCATCCTCCTGTACCAATT
GATGCCAGACATCATGAGGGCCGTTACCATTACGATCCATCTCCGATTCCTCCATTGCATATGACTTCCG
CCTTATCTAGTAGCCCTACGTATCCGGACCTGCCCTTCATTAGGATCTCCCCACACCGGAACCCCACTGC
TGCTTCCGAGTCTCCCTTCAGCCCTCCACATCCCTACATTAATCCCTACATGGACTATATCCGCTCCTTG
CACAGCAGCCCATCGCTCTCCATGATCTCAGCAACCCGTGGGCTGAGCCCTACAGATGCGCCCCATGCAG
GAGTCAGCCCAGCAGAATACTATCATCAGATGGCCCTGCTAACTGGCCAGCGCAGCCCCTATGCAGACAT
TATTCCCTCAGCTGCCACCGCCGGCACGGGGGCCATCCACATGGAATATCTTCATGCTATGGATAGCACC
AGATTCTCCAGCCCCAGGCTGTCAGCCAGGCCGAGCCGAAAACGTACACTGTCCATATCACCACTCTCCG
ATCATAGCTTTGACCTTCAGACCATGATAAGGACGTCTCCCAACTCCTTGGTCACGATTCTCAATAATTC
CCGTAGCAGCTCTTCAGCAAGTGGCTCCTATGGTCACTTATCTGCAAGTGCAATCAGCCCTGCCTTGAGC
TTCACCTACTCTTCCGCGCCCGTCTCTCTCCACATGCATCAGCAGATCCTAAGCCGACAACAGAGCTTAG
GTTCAGCCTTTGGACACAGCCCTCCACTCATCCACCCTGCCCCAACTTTTCCAACACAGAGGCCTATTCC
AGGGATCCCTACGGTTCTGAACCCCGTCCAGGTCAGCTCCGGCCCTTCTGAGTCCTCACAGAACAAGCCC
ACGAGTGAGTCTGCAGTGAGCAGCACTGGTGACCCGATGCACAACAAGAGGTCCAAGATCAAACCCGATG
AAGACCTCCCCAGCCCAGGGGCTCGGGGGCAGCAGGAACAGCCCGAAGGAACAACCCTTGTCAAGGAGGA
AGGGGACAAAGATGAAAGCAAACAGGAGCCTGAAGTCATCTATGAGACAAACTGCCACTGGGAAGGCTGC
GCGAGGGAGTTCGACACCCAAGAGCAGCTTGTGCACCATATAAATAACGACCATATTCATGGAGAGAAGA
AGGAGTTCGTGTGCAGGTGGCTGGACTGCTCAAGAGAGCAGAAACCCTTCAAAGCCCAGTATATGTTGGT
AGTGCATATGAGAAGACACACGGGCGAGAAGCCTCACAAATGCACTTTTGAAGGTTGCACAAAGGCCTAC
TCGAGACTAGAAAACTTGAAAACACACTTGAGATCTCACACTGGAGAGAAACCATACGTCTGTGAGCACG
AAGGTTGCAACAAGGCTTTCTCAAATGCCTCTGATCGCGCCAAACACCAAAACAGAACGCATTCCAATGA
GAAACCATATGTGTGCAAAATCCCAGGCTGCACTAAGCGTTACACAGACCCAAGCTCCCTCCGGAAACAT
GTGAAGACAGTGCATGGCCCAGAGGCTCATGTCACCAAGAAGCAGCGAGGGGACATCCATCCTCGGCCGC
CACCCCCGAGAGATTCCGGCAGCCATTCACAGTCCAGGTCGCCTGGCCGACCGACTCAGGGAGCCCTTGG
TGAGCAGCAGGACCTCAGCAACACTACCTCAAAGCGGGAAGAATGCCTCCAGGTGAAAACCGTCAAGGCA
GAGAAGCCAATGACATCTCAGCCAAGCCCTGGTGGTCAGTCTTCATGCAGCAGCCAACAGTCCCCCATCA
GCAACTATTCCAACAGTGGGCTCGAGCTTCCTCTGACCGATGGAGGTAGTATAGGAGACCTCAGTGCCAT
CGATGAAACCCCAATCATGGACTCAACCATTTCCACTGCAACCACAGCCCTTGCTTTGCAAGCCAGGAGA
AACCCGGCAGGGACCAAATGGATGGAGCACGTAAAACTAGAAAGGCTAAAACAAGTGAATGGAATGTTTC
CGCGACTGAACCCCATTCTACCCCCTAAAGCCCCTGCGGTCTCTCCTCTCATAGGAAATGGCACACAGTC
CAACAACACCTGCAGCTTGGGTGGGCCCATGACGCTTCTCCCGGGCAGAAGCGACCTCTCTGGGGTGGAC
GTCACTATGCTGAACATGCTCAACAGAAGGGACAGCAGCGCCAGCACCATCAGCTCGGCCTACCTGAGCA
GCCGCCGCTCCTCAGGGATCTCGCCCTGCTTCTCCAGCCGCCGCTCCAGCGAGGCGTCACAGGCCGAGGG
CCGGCCGCAGAACGTGAGCGTGGCCGACTCCTACGACCCCATCTCCACCGACGCCTCGCGCCGCTCCAGC
GAAGCCAGCCAGAGCGACGGCCTGCCCAGCCTGCTCAGCCTCACGCCCGCCCAGCAGTACCGCCTCAAGG
CCAAGTACGCGGCTGCCACAGGAGGGCCGCCGCCGACGCCCCTGCCCAACATGGAGAGGATGAGCCTGAA
GACGCGCCTGGCGCTGCTCGGGGATGCCCTCGAGCCTGGCGTGGCCCTGCCTCCAGTTCATGCCCCGAGG
AGGTGCAGCGACGGGGGAGCCCACGGCTACGGGCGGCGCCACCTGCAGCCGCACGATGCGCCGGGCCACG
GCGTGAGGAGGGCCAGCGACCCGGTGCGGACAGGCTCCGAGGGCCTGGCCCTGCCTCGTGTGCCGCGCTT
CAGCAGCCTCAGCAGCTGCAACCCCCCGGCGATGGCCACGTCCGCGGAGAAGCGCAGTCTCGTGCTTCAG
AATTACACGCGGCCCGAGGGCGGCCAGTCCCGAAACTTCCACTCGTCCCCCTGTCCTCCCAGCATCACCG
AGAACGTCACCCTGGAGTCCCTGACCATGGACGCTGATGCCAACCTGAACGATGAGGATTTCCTGCCGGA
CGACGTGGTGCAGTATTTAAATTCCCAGAACCAAGCAGGGTACGAGCAGCACTTCCCCAGCGCCCTCCCG
GACGACAGCAAAGTGCCCCACGGGCCCGGTGACTTTGACGCGCCCGGGCTGCCAGACAGCCACGCTGGCC
AGCAGTTCCATGCCCTCGAGCAGCCCTGCCCCGAGGGCAGCAAAACCGACCTGCCCATTCAGTGGAACGA
AGTCAGCTCCGGAAGCGCCGACCTGTCCTCCTCCAAGCTCAAGTGTGGGCCGCGGCCCGCTGTGCCGCAG
ACTCGCGCCTTTGGGTTCTGCAACGGCATGGTCGTCCACCCGCAGAACCCCTTGAGGAGCGGGCCTGCTG
GGGGCTATCAGACCCTCGGGGAGAACAGCAACCCCTACGGTGGCCCAGAGCACTTGATGCTCCACAACAG
CCCCGGAAGTGGCACCAGTGGAAACGCCTTCCATGAACAGCCCTGTAAGGCCCCGCAGTATGGGAACTGT
CTCAACAGGCAGCCAGTGGCCCCTGGTGCACTCGACGGTGCCTGTGGTGCCGGGATTCAAGCCTCAAAGC
TGAAGAGCACCCCCATGCAAGGGAGCGGGGGCCAGCTGAATTTCGGCCTGCCGGTAGCGCCAAATGAGTC
AGCTGGCAGCATGGTGAATGGCATGCAGAACCAGGACCCAGTGGGACAGGGGTACCTGGCTCACCAGCTC
CTCGGCGACAGCATGCAGCACCCGGGGGCAGGCCGCCCCGGTCAGCAGATGCTTGGGCAGATTAGTGCTA
CCTCACACATCAACATCTACCAAGGGCCAGAGAGCTGCCTGCCAGGGGCTCACGGCATGGGCAGCCAGCC
GTCAAGCTTGGCAGTTGTCAGGGGCTACCAGCCATGTGCCAGCTTTGGGGGCAGCAGGCGCCAGGCTATG
CCGAGGGACAGCCTTGCTCTGCAGTCAGGACAGCTCAGTGACACAAGTCAGACCTGCAGGGTGAATGGTA
TCAAGATGGAGATGAAAGGGCAGCCCCATCCGCTGTGCTCTAATCTGCAGAATTACTCTGGTCAGTTCTA
TGACCAAACCGTGGGCTTCAGTCAGCAAGACACGAAAGCTGGTTCATTCTCTATTTCAGACGCCAGCTGC
CTGCTACAGGGGACCAGCGCCAAAAACTCTGAGTTACTTTCCCCAGGTGCTAATCAGGTGACAAGCACAG
TGGACAGCCTCGACAGCCATGACCTGGAAGGGGTACAGATTGACTTCGATGCCATCATAGACGATGGGGA
CCACTCCAGCCTGATGTCGGGGGCCCTGAGCCCAAGTATCATTCAGAACCTTTCCCATAGCTCCTCCCGC
CTCACCACGCCTCGGGCGTCCCTCCCATTCCCAGCGCTGTCCATGAGCACCACCAACATGGCTATCGGGG
ACATGAGTTCTTTGCTGACCTCCCTAGCGGAAGAAAGCAAATTCCTTGCAGTTATGCAATAGTAATGAAC
TAGTCCGTAACTTGAAAGTATTTCGATTTCTTGGCTTTATATATCTTGTGGAAAGGACGACACAATTGCC
ATAATCGGAACTGT
