>Addgene plasmid #143655 | TFORF2886 | depositor partial sequence | sequence record 283096 | Barcode
CACAATTGCCATAATCGGAACTGT
